>Addgene plasmid #211924 | EcSTH-LbNOX | addgene full sequence | sequence record 419891 | Addgene NGS Result
TGGAAGGGCTAATTCACTCCCAAAGAAGACAAGATATCCTTGATCTGTGGATCTACCACACACAAGGCTA
CTTCCCTGATTAGCAGAACTACACACCAGGGCCAGGGGTCAGATATCCACTGACCTTTGGATGGTGCTAC
AAGCTAGTACCAGTTGAGCCAGATAAGGTAGAAGAGGCCAATAAAGGAGAGAACACCAGCTTGTTACACC
CTGTGAGCCTGCATGGGATGGATGACCCGGAGAGAGAAGTGTTAGAGTGGAGGTTTGACAGCCGCCTAGC
ATTTCATCACGTGGCCCGAGAGCTGCATCCGGAGTACTTCAAGAACTGCTGATATCGAGCTTGCTACAAG
GGACTTTCCGCTGGGGACTTTCCAGGGAGGCGTGGCCTGGGCGGGACTGGGGAGTGGCGAGCCCTCAGAT
CCTGCATATAAGCAGCTGCTTTTTGCCTGTACTGGGTCTCTCTGGTTAGACCAGATCTGAGCCTGGGAGC
TCTCTGGCTAACTAGGGAACCCACTGCTTAAGCCTCAATAAAGCTTGCCTTGAGTGCTTCAAGTAGTGTG
TGCCCGTCTGTTGTGTGACTCTGGTAACTAGAGATCCCTCAGACCCTTTTAGTCAGTGTGGAAAATCTCT
AGCAGTGGCGCCCGAACAGGGACTTGAAAGCGAAAGGGAAACCAGAGGAGCTCTCTCGACGCAGGACTCG
GCTTGCTGAAGCGCGCACGGCAAGAGGCGAGGGGCGGCGACTGGTGAGTACGCCAAAAATTTTGACTAGC
GGAGGCTAGAAGGAGAGAGATGGGTGCGAGAGCGTCAGTATTAAGCGGGGGAGAATTAGATCGCGATGGG
AAAAAATTCGGTTAAGGCCAGGGGGAAAGAAAAAATATAAATTAAAACATATAGTATGGGCAAGCAGGGA
GCTAGAACGATTCGCAGTTAATCCTGGCCTGTTAGAAACATCAGAAGGCTGTAGACAAATACTGGGACAG
CTACAACCATCCCTTCAGACAGGATCAGAAGAACTTAGATCATTATATAATACAGTAGCAACCCTCTATT
GTGTGCATCAAAGGATAGAGATAAAAGACACCAAGGAAGCTTTAGACAAGATAGAGGAAGAGCAAAACAA
AAGTAAGACCACCGCACAGCAAGCGGCCGGCCGCTGATCTTCAGACCTGGAGGAGGAGATATGAGGGACA
ATTGGAGAAGTGAATTATATAAATATAAAGTAGTAAAAATTGAACCATTAGGAGTAGCACCCACCAAGGC
AAAGAGAAGAGTGGTGCAGAGAGAAAAAAGAGCAGTGGGAATAGGAGCTTTGTTCCTTGGGTTCTTGGGA
GCAGCAGGAAGCACTATGGGCGCAGCGTCAATGACGCTGACGGTACAGGCCAGACAATTATTGTCTGGTA
TAGTGCAGCAGCAGAACAATTTGCTGAGGGCTATTGAGGCGCAACAGCATCTGTTGCAACTCACAGTCTG
GGGCATCAAGCAGCTCCAGGCAAGAATCCTGGCTGTGGAAAGATACCTAAAGGATCAACAGCTCCTGGGG
ATTTGGGGTTGCTCTGGAAAACTCATTTGCACCACTGCTGTGCCTTGGAATGCTAGTTGGAGTAATAAAT
CTCTGGAACAGATTTGGAATCACACGACCTGGATGGAGTGGGACAGAGAAATTAACAATTACACAAGCTT
AATACACTCCTTAATTGAAGAATCGCAAAACCAGCAAGAAAAGAATGAACAAGAATTATTGGAATTAGAT
AAATGGGCAAGTTTGTGGAATTGGTTTAACATAACAAATTGGCTGTGGTATATAAAATTATTCATAATGA
TAGTAGGAGGCTTGGTAGGTTTAAGAATAGTTTTTGCTGTACTTTCTATAGTGAATAGAGTTAGGCAGGG
ATATTCACCATTATCGTTTCAGACCCACCTCCCAACCCCGAGGGGACCCGACAGGCCCGAAGGAATAGAA
GAAGAAGGTGGAGAGAGAGACAGAGACAGATCCATTCGATTAGTGAACGGATCTCGACGGTATCGCCTTT
AAAAGAAAAGGGGGGATTGGGGGGTACAGTGCAGGGGAAAGAATAGTAGACATAATAGCAACAGACATAC
AAACTAAAGAATTACAAAAACAAATTACAAAAATTCAAAATTTTCGGGTTTATTACAGGGACAGCAGAGA
TCCAGTTTATCGATGAGGCCCTTTCGTCTTCACTCGAGTTTACTCCCTATCAGTGATAGAGAACGTATGA
AGAGTTTACTCCCTATCAGTGATAGAGAACGTATGCAGACTTTACTCCCTATCAGTGATAGAGAACGTAT
AAGGAGTTTACTCCCTATCAGTGATAGAGAACGTATGACCAGTTTACTCCCTATCAGTGATAGAGAACGT
ATCTACAGTTTACTCCCTATCAGTGATAGAGAACGTATATCCAGTTTACTCCCTATCAGTGATAGAGAAC
GTATGTCGAGGTAGGCGTGTACGGTGGGCGCCTATAAAAGCAGAGCTCGTTTAGTGAACCGTCAGATCGC
CTGGAGCAATTCCACAACACTTTTGTCTTATACTTGGATCCATGCCCCACTCCTACGACTACGACGCCAT
CGTGATCGGCTCCGGCCCCGGCGGCGAGGGCGCCGCCATGGGCCTGGTGAAGCAGGGCGCCCGCGTGGCC
GTGATCGAGCGCTACCAGAACGTGGGCGGCGGCTGCACCCACTGGGGCACCATCCCCTCCAAGGCCCTGC
GCCACGCCGTGTCCCGCATCATCGAGTTCAACCAGAACCCCCTGTACTCCGACCACTCCCGCCTGCTGCG
CTCCTCCTTCGCCGACATCCTGAACCACGCCGACAACGTGATCAACCAGCAGACCCGCATGCGCCAGGGC
TTCTACGAGCGCAACCACTGCGAGATCCTGCAGGGCAACGCCCGCTTCGTGGACGAGCACACCCTGGCCC
TGGACTGCCCCGACGGCTCCGTGGAGACCCTGACCGCCGAGAAGTTCGTGATCGCCTGCGGCTCCCGCCC
CTACCACCCCACCGACGTGGACTTCACCCACCCCCGCATCTACGACTCCGACTCCATCCTGTCCATGCAC
CACGAGCCCCGCCACGTGCTGATCTACGGCGCCGGCGTGATCGGCTGCGAGTACGCCTCCATCTTCCGCG
GCATGGACGTGAAGGTGGACCTGATCAACACCCGCGACCGCCTGCTGGCCTTCCTGGACCAGGAGATGTC
CGACTCCCTGTCCTACCACTTCTGGAACTCCGGCGTGGTGATCCGCCACAACGAGGAGTACGAGAAGATC
GAGGGCTGCGACGACGGCGTGATCATGCACCTGAAGTCCGGCAAGAAGCTGAAGGCCGACTGCCTGCTGT
ACGCCAACGGCCGCACCGGCAACACCGACTCCCTGGCCCTGCAGAACATCGGCCTGGAGACCGACTCCCG
CGGCCAGCTGAAGGTGAACTCCATGTACCAGACCGCCCAGCCCCACGTGTACGCCGTGGGCGACGTGATC
GGCTACCCCTCCCTGGCCTCCGCCGCCTACGACCAGGGCCGCATCGCCGCCCAGGCCCTGGTGAAGGGCG
AGGCCACCGCCCACCTGATCGAGGACATCCCCACCGGCATCTACACCATCCCCGAGATCTCCTCCGTGGG
CAAGACCGAGCAGCAGCTGACCGCCATGAAGGTGCCCTACGAGGTGGGCCGCGCCCAGTTCAAGCACCTG
GCCCGCGCCCAGATCGTGGGCATGAACGTGGGCACCCTGAAGATCCTGTTCCACCGCGAGACCAAGGAGA
TCCTGGGCATCCACTGCTTCGGCGAGCGCGCCGCCGAGATCATCCACATCGGCCAGGCCATCATGGAGCA
GAAGGGCGGCGGCAACACCATCGAGTACTTCGTGAACACCACCTTCAACTACCCCACCATGGCCGAGGCC
TACCGCGTGGCCGCCCTGAACGGCCTGAACCGCCTGTTCGGAGGAGGAGGATCAGGAGGAGGAGACTACA
AAGACCATGACGGTGATTATAAAGATCATGACATCGACTACAAGGATGACGATGACAAGATGAAGGTCAC
CGTGGTCGGATGCACCCATGCCGGCACCTTCGCCATCAAGCAAATCCTCGCTGAGCACCCTGACGCCGAG
GTCACCGTCTACGAGAGGAACGATGTGATCTCCTTCCTGTCCTGTGGCATCGCCCTCTACCTGGGCGGAA
AAGTGGCCGATCCCCAAGGCCTCTTCTACAGCTCCCCTGAAGAACTGCAGAAGCTGGGCGCTAATGTGCA
GATGAACCACAACGTGCTGGCCATCGACCCTGACCAAAAGACCGTCACAGTCGAGGACCTCACCAATCAC
GCCCAGACCACCGAGTCCTACGACAAACTGGTGATGACCTCCGGAAGCTGGCCTATCGTGCCCAAAATCC
CCGGCATCGACAGCGATAGGGTGAAGCTCTGCAAGAATTGGGCCCACGCCCAGGCTCTGATTGAGGACGC
CAAGGAGGCCAAGAGGATCACCGTCATCGGCGCCGGATACATCGGAGCCGAACTGGCCGAGGCCTACTCC
ACAACAGGCCACGACGTCACCCTGATTGACGCCATGGCTAGGGTCATGCCCAAGTACTTCGATGCCGACT
TCACCGACGTCATCGAACAGGACTACAGGGACCATGGCGTGCAACTCGCTCTGGGCGAGACAGTGGAGAG
CTTCACCGACAGCGCCACCGGCCTCACAATCAAGACAGACAAGAACTCCTATGAGACCGACCTGGCCATC
CTCTGCATTGGCTTTAGGCCCAACACAGACCTGCTGAAAGGCAAAGTGGACATGGCCCCTAACGGCGCCA
TCATTACCGACGACTACATGAGGTCCAGCAACCCTGATATTTTCGCTGCTGGCGACTCCGCCGCCGTCCA
TTACAACCCCACACACCAAAACGCCTACATTCCCCTCGCTACCAACGCCGTCAGGCAGGGAATCCTCGTC
GGAAAGAACCTCGTCAAGCCCACAGTGAAGTACATGGGAACCCAGTCCAGCTCCGGACTGGCCCTCTATG
ACAGGACAATTGTCTCCACAGGCCTCACACTGGCCGCCGCCAAGCAACAAGGCCTCAATGCCGAGCAGGT
CATCGTGGAGGACAACTATAGGCCCGAGTTCATGCCTTCCACCGAGCCCGTCCTCATGAGCCTGGTCTTC
GACCCCGATACACACAGAATCCTGGGAGGCGCCCTGATGTCCAAATACGACGTGTCCCAGAGCGCTAATA
CCCTGTCCGTCTGCATCCAGAACGAGAACACCATCGATGACCTGGCCATGGTGGACATGCTGTTCCAGCC
CAATTTCGACAGGCCCTTCAACTACCTGAACATTCTCGCCCAGGCTGCCCAAGCTAAAGTGGCCCAATCC
GTCAACGCTTAAGCGGCCGCCCCGGCCGGCCCCTCTCCCTCCCCCCCCCCTAACGTTACTGGCCGAAGCC
GCTTGGAATAAGGCCGGTGTGCGTTTGTCTATATGTTATTTTCCACCATATTGCCGTCTTTTGGCAATGT
GAGGGCCCGGAAACCTGGCCCTGTCTTCTTGACGAGCATTCCTAGGGGTCTTTCCCCTCTCGCCAAAGGA
ATGCAAGGTCTGTTGAATGTCGTGAAGGAAGCAGTTCCTCTGGAAGCTTCTTGAAGACAAACAACGTCTG
TAGCGACCCTTTGCAGGCAGCGGAACCCCCCACCTGGCGACAGGTGCCTCTGCGGCCAAAAGCCACGTGT
ATAAGATACACCTGCAAAGGCGGCACAACCCCAGTGCCACGTTGTGAGTTGGATAGTTGTGGAAAGAGTC
AAATGGCTCTCCTCAAGCGTATTCAACAAGGGGCTGAAGGATGCCCAGAAGGTACCCCATTGTATGGGAT
CTGATCTGGGGCCTCGGTACACATGCTTTACATGTGTTTAGTCGAGGTTAAAAAAACGTCTAGGCCCCCC
GAACCACGGGGACGTGGTTTTCCTTTGAAAAACACGATGATAATATGGCCCCCGGGACGCGTCATATGGA
ATTCTACCGGGTAGGGGAGGCGCTTTTCCCAAGGCAGTCTGGAGCATGCGCTTTAGCAGCCCCGCTGGGC
ACTTGGCGCTACACAAGTGGCCTCTGGCCTCGCACACATTCCACATCCACCGGTAGGCGCCAACCGGCTC
CGTTCTTTGGTGGCCCCTTCGCGCCACCTTCTACTCCTCCCCTAGTCAGGAAGTTCCCCCCCGCCCCGCA
GCTCGCGTCGTGCAGGACGTGACAAATGGAAGTAGCACGTCTCACTAGTCTCGTGCAGATGGACAGCACC
GCTGAGCAATGGAAGCGGGTAGGCCTTTGGGGCAGCGGCCAATAGCAGCTTTGCTCCTTCGCTTTCTGGG
CTCAGAGGCTGGGAAGGGGTGGGTCCGGGGGCGGGCTCAGGGGCGGGCTCAGGGGCGGGGCGGGCGCCCG
AAGGTCCTCCGGAGGCCCGGCATTCTGCACGCTTCAAAAGCGCACGTCTGCCGCGCTGTTCTCCTCTTCC
TCATCTCCGGGCCTTTCGACCTGCAGCCCAAGCTTACCATGACCGAGTACAAGCCCACGGTGCGCCTCGC
CACCCGCGACGACGTCCCCAGGGCCGTACGCACCCTCGCCGCCGCGTTCGCCGACTACCCCGCCACGCGC
CACACCGTCGATCCGGACCGCCACATCGAGCGGGTCACCGAGCTGCAAGAACTCTTCCTCACGCGCGTCG
GGCTCGACATCGGCAAGGTGTGGGTCGCGGACGACGGCGCCGCGGTGGCGGTCTGGACCACGCCGGAGAG
CGTCGAAGCGGGGGCGGTGTTCGCCGAGATCGGCCCGCGCATGGCCGAGTTGAGCGGTTCCCGGCTGGCC
GCGCAGCAACAGATGGAAGGCCTCCTGGCGCCGCACCGGCCCAAGGAGCCCGCGTGGTTCCTGGCCACCG
TCGGCGTCTCGCCCGACCACCAGGGCAAGGGTCTGGGCAGCGCCGTCGTGCTCCCCGGAGTGGAGGCGGC
CGAGCGCGCCGGGGTGCCCGCCTTCCTGGAGACCTCCGCGCCCCGCAACCTCCCCTTCTACGAGCGGCTC
GGCTTCACCGTCACCGCCGACGTCGAGGTGCCCGAAGGACCGCGCACCTGGTGCATGACCCGCAAGCCCG
GTGCCTGACGGGCGCGTCTGGAACAATCAACCTCTGGATTACAAAATTTGTGAAAGATTGACTGGTATTC
TTAACTATGTTGCTCCTTTTACGCTATGTGGATACGCTGCTTTAATGCCTTTGTATCATGCTATTGCTTC
CCGTATGGCTTTCATTTTCTCCTCCTTGTATAAATCCTGGTTGCTGTCTCTTTATGAGGAGTTGTGGCCC
GTTGTCAGGCAACGTGGCGTGGTGTGCACTGTGTTTGCTGACGCAACCCCCACTGGTTGGGGCATTGCCA
CCACCTGTCAGCTCCTTTCCGGGACTTTCGCTTTCCCCCTCCCTATTGCCACGGCGGAACTCATCGCCGC
CTGCCTTGCCCGCTGCTGGACAGGGGCTCGGCTGTTGGGCACTGACAATTCCGTGGTGTTGTCGGGGAAG
CTGACGTCCTTTCCATGGCTGCTCGCCTGTGTTGCCACCTGGATTCTGCGCGGGACGTCCTTCTGCTACG
TCCCTTCGGCCCTCAATCCAGCGGACCTTCCTTCCCGCGGCCTGCTGCCGGCTCTGCGGCCTCTTCCGCG
TCTTCGCCTTCGCCCTCAGACGAGTCGGATCTCCCTTTGGGCCGCCTCCCCGCCTGGAATTAATTCTGCA
GTCGAGACCTAGAAAAACATGGAGCAATCACAAGTAGCAATACAGCAGCTACCAATGCTGATTGTGCCTG
GCTAGAAGCACAAGAGGAGGAGGAGGTGGGTTTTCCAGTCACACCTCAGGTACCTTTAAGACCAATGACT
TACAAGGCAGCTGTAGATCTTAGCCACTTTTTAAAAGAAAAGAGGGGACTGGAAGGGCTAATTCACTCCC
AACGAAGACAAGATATCCTTGATCTGTGGATCTACCACACACAAGGCTACTTCCCTGATTAGCAGAACTA
CACACCAGGGCCAGGGGTCAGATATCCACTGACCTTTGGATGGTGCTACAAGCTAGTACCAGTTGAGCCA
GATAAGGTAGAAGAGGCCAATAAAGGAGAGAACACCAGCTTGTTACACCCTGTGAGCCTGCATGGGATGG
ATGACCCGGAGAGAGAAGTGTTAGAGTGGAGGTTTGACAGCCGCCTAGCATTTCATCACGTGGCCCGAGA
GCTGCATCCGGAGTACTTCAAGAACTGCTGATATCGAGCTTGCTACAAGGGACTTTCCGCTGGGGACTTT
CCAGGGAGGCGTGGCCTGGGCGGGACTGGGGAGTGGCGAGCCCTCAGATCCTGCATATAAGCAGCTGCTT
TTTGCCTGTACTGGGTCTCTCTGGTTAGACCAGATCTGAGCCTGGGAGCTCTCTGGCTAACTAGGGAACC
CACTGCTTAAGCCTCAATAAAGCTTGCCTTGAGTGCTTCAAGTAGTGTGTGCCCGTCTGTTGTGTGACTC
TGGTAACTAGAGATCCCTCAGACCCTTTTAGTCAGTGTGGAAAATCTCTAGCAGTAGTAGTTCATGTCAT
CTTATTATTCAGTATTTATAACTTGCAAAGAAATGAATATCAGAGAGTGAGAGGCCTTGACATTGCTAGC
GTTTACCGTCGACCTCTAGCTAGAGCTTGGCGTAATCATGGTCATAGCTGTTTCCTGTGTGAAATTGTTA
TCCGCTCACAATTCCACACAACATACGAGCCGGAAGCATAAAGTGTAAAGCCTGGGGTGCCTAATGAGTG
AGCTAACTCACATTAATTGCGTTGCGCTCACTGCCCGCTTTCCAGTCGGGAAACCTGTCGTGCCAGCTGC
ATTAATGAATCGGCCAACGCGCGGGGAGAGGCGGTTTGCGTATTGGGCGCTCTTCCGCTTCCTCGCTCAC
TGACTCGCTGCGCTCGGTCGTTCGGCTGCGGCGAGCGGTATCAGCTCACTCAAAGGCGGTAATACGGTTA
TCCACAGAATCAGGGGATAACGCAGGAAAGAACATGTGAGCAAAAGGCCAGCAAAAGGCCAGGAACCGTA
AAAAGGCCGCGTTGCTGGCGTTTTTCCATAGGCTCCGCCCCCCTGACGAGCATCACAAAAATCGACGCTC
AAGTCAGAGGTGGCGAAACCCGACAGGACTATAAAGATACCAGGCGTTTCCCCCTGGAAGCTCCCTCGTG
CGCTCTCCTGTTCCGACCCTGCCGCTTACCGGATACCTGTCCGCCTTTCTCCCTTCGGGAAGCGTGGCGC
TTTCTCATAGCTCACGCTGTAGGTATCTCAGTTCGGTGTAGGTCGTTCGCTCCAAGCTGGGCTGTGTGCA
CGAACCCCCCGTTCAGCCCGACCGCTGCGCCTTATCCGGTAACTATCGTCTTGAGTCCAACCCGGTAAGA
CACGACTTATCGCCACTGGCAGCAGCCACTGGTAACAGGATTAGCAGAGCGAGGTATGTAGGCGGTGCTA
CAGAGTTCTTGAAGTGGTGGCCTAACTACGGCTACACTAGAAGAACAGTATTTGGTATCTGCGCTCTGCT
GAAGCCAGTTACCTTCGGAAAAAGAGTTGGTAGCTCTTGATCCGGCAAACAAACCACCGCTGGTAGCGGT
GGTTTTTTTGTTTGCAAGCAGCAGATTACGCGCAGAAAAAAAGGATCTCAAGAAGATCCTTTGATCTTTT
CTACGGGGTCTGACGCTCAGTGGAACGAAAACTCACGTTAAGGGATTTTGGTCATGAGATTATCAAAAAG
GATCTTCACCTAGATCCTTTTAAATTAAAAATGAAGTTTTAAATCAATCTAAAGTATATATGAGTAAACT
TGGTCTGACAGTTACCAATGCTTAATCAGTGAGGCACCTATCTCAGCGATCTGTCTATTTCGTTCATCCA
TAGTTGCCTGACTCCCCGTCGTGTAGATAACTACGATACGGGAGGGCTTACCATCTGGCCCCAGTGCTGC
AATGATACCGCGAGACCCACGCTCACCGGCTCCAGATTTATCAGCAATAAACCAGCCAGCCGGAAGGGCC
GAGCGCAGAAGTGGTCCTGCAACTTTATCCGCCTCCATCCAGTCTATTAATTGTTGCCGGGAAGCTAGAG
TAAGTAGTTCGCCAGTTAATAGTTTGCGCAACGTTGTTGCCATTGCTACAGGCATCGTGGTGTCACGCTC
GTCGTTTGGTATGGCTTCATTCAGCTCCGGTTCCCAACGATCAAGGCGAGTTACATGATCCCCCATGTTG
TGCAAAAAAGCGGTTAGCTCCTTCGGTCCTCCGATCGTTGTCAGAAGTAAGTTGGCCGCAGTGTTATCAC
TCATGGTTATGGCAGCACTGCATAATTCTCTTACTGTCATGCCATCCGTAAGATGCTTTTCTGTGACTGG
TGAGTACTCAACCAAGTCATTCTGAGAATAGTGTATGCGGCGACCGAGTTGCTCTTGCCCGGCGTCAATA
CGGGATAATACCGCGCCACATAGCAGAACTTTAAAAGTGCTCATCATTGGAAAACGTTCTTCGGGGCGAA
AACTCTCAAGGATCTTACCGCTGTTGAGATCCAGTTCGATGTAACCCACTCGTGCACCCAACTGATCTTC
AGCATCTTTTACTTTCACCAGCGTTTCTGGGTGAGCAAAAACAGGAAGGCAAAATGCCGCAAAAAAGGGA
ATAAGGGCGACACGGAAATGTTGAATACTCATACTCTTCCTTTTTCAATATTATTGAAGCATTTATCAGG
GTTATTGTCTCATGAGCGGATACATATTTGAATGTATTTAGAAAAATAAACAAATAGGGGTTCCGCGCAC
ATTTCCCCGAAAAGTGCCACCTGACGTCGACGGATCGGGAGATCAACTTGTTTATTGCAGCTTATAATGG
TTACAAATAAAGCAATAGCATCACAAATTTCACAAATAAAGCATTTTTTTCACTGCATTCTAGTTGTGGT
TTGTCCAAACTCATCAATGTATCTTATCATGTCTGGATCAACTGGATAACTCAAGCTAACCAAAATCATC
CCAAACTTCCCACCCCATACCCTATTACCACTGCCAATTACCTGTGGTTTCATTTACTCTAAACCTGTGA
TTCCTCTGAATTATTTTCATTTTAAAGAAATTGTATTTGTTAAATATGTACTACAAACTTAGTAGT
Features (pLannotate 1.2.2; 25 found; start..end, strand, type, name):
    377..634     +  LTR            5' LTR (truncated): truncated 5' long terminal repeat (LTR) from HIV-1
    681..806     +  misc_feature   HIV-1 Ψ: packaging signal of human immunodeficiency virus type 1
    790..1128    +  CDS            HIV-1 gag (fragment): gag protein from human immunodeficiency virus 1; gag
   1303..1536    +  misc_feature   RRE: The Rev response element (RRE) of HIV-1 allows for Rev-dependent mRNA export from the nucleus to the cytoplasm.
   1913..2013    +  CDS            Rev (fragment): human immunodeficiency virus 1 (HIV-1) Rev protein; rev; enhances nuclear export of unspliced and incompletely spliced viral mRNAs
   2028..2143    +  misc_feature   cPPT/CTS: central polypurine tract and central termination sequence of HIV-1 (lacking the first T)
   2206..2555    +  promoter       TRE3GV promoter: 3rd-generation Tet-responsive promoter that can be activated by binding of Tet-On® 3G, optimized for retroviral and lentiviral vectors
   2562..3959    +  CDS            sthA: STHA_ECO24 - Also known as udhA From Escherichia coli O139:H28 (strain E24377A / ETEC).
   3984..4049    +  CDS            3xFLAG: three tandem FLAG® epitope tags, followed by an enterokinase cleavage site
   4050..5369    +  CDS            nox: NAOX_ENTFA - Experimental evidence at protein level: Swiss-Prot protein existence level 1. Catalyzes the four-electron reduction of molecular oxygen to water. From Enterococcus faecalis (strain ATCC 700802 / V583).
   5420..6000    +  misc_feature   IRES2: internal ribosome entry site (IRES) of the encephalomyocarditis virus (EMCV)
   6029..6528    +  promoter       PGK promoter: mouse phosphoglycerate kinase 1 promoter
   6549..7148    +  CDS            PuroR: puromycin N-acetyltransferase; pac from Streptomyces alboniger; confers resistance to puromycin
   7165..7753    +  misc_feature   WPRE: woodchuck hepatitis virus posttranscriptional regulatory element
   7770..8288    +  CDS            nef (fragment): NEF_HV1BR - Experimental evidence at protein level: Swiss-Prot protein existence level 1. Extracellular Nef protein targets CD4(+) T-lymphocytes for apoptosis by interacting with CXCR4 surface receptors (PubMed:14990729). From Human immunodeficiency virus type 1 group M subtype B (isolate BRU/LAI) (HIV-1).
   8336..8593    +  LTR            5' LTR (truncated): truncated 5' long terminal repeat (LTR) from HIV-1
   8743..8765    -  protein_bind   lac operator (fragment): The lac repressor binds to the lac operator to inhibit transcription in E. coli. This inhibition can be relieved by adding lactose or isopropyl-β-D-thiogalactopyranoside (IPTG). lac repressor encoded by lacI
   8769..8799    -  promoter       lac promoter: promoter for the E. coli lac operon
   8814..8835    -  protein_bind   CAP binding site: CAP binding activates transcription in the presence of cAMP. E. coli catabolite activator protein
   8848..8940    -  CDS            lacI (fragment): lac repressor; lacI; The lac repressor binds to the lac operator to inhibit transcription in E. coli. This inhibition can be relieved by adding lactose or isopropyl-β-D-thiogalactopyranoside (IPTG).
   9123..9711    -  rep_origin     ori: high-copy-number ColE1/pMB1/pBR322/pUC origin of replication
   9882..10742   -  CDS            AmpR: β-lactamase; bla; confers resistance to ampicillin, carbenicillin, and related antibiotics
  10743..10847   -  promoter       AmpR promoter: bla
  10895..11029   +  polyA_signal   SV40 poly(A) signal: SV40 polyadenylation signal
  11196..329     +  CDS            nef (fragment) (across the origin): NEF_HV1BR - Experimental evidence at protein level: Swiss-Prot protein existence level 1. Extracellular Nef protein targets CD4(+) T-lymphocytes for apoptosis by interacting with CXCR4 surface receptors (PubMed:14990729). From Human immunodeficiency virus type 1 group M subtype B (isolate BRU/LAI) (HIV-1).
