[The description below was written by a language model from this plasmid's Addgene catalogue record and pLannotate feature annotations shown in this document.]
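Description:
EcSTH-LbNOX is a doxycycline-inducible HIV-1-based lentiviral expression plasmid built on the pLVX-TRE3G-IRES backbone. It is propagated in E. coli through a high-copy ColE1/pUC-type origin and selected with ampicillin (AmpR under its bla promoter). The viral portion is flanked by HIV-1 LTRs and contains the Ψ packaging signal with a gag fragment, the Rev response element for Rev-dependent export of the genomic RNA, the cPPT/CTS element and a WPRE to enhance transcript expression. Nef-matching fragments adjoin both LTRs, likely reflecting U3-overlapping sequence rather than a functional gene. Transduced mammalian cells are selected with puromycin, as PuroR is driven by its own mouse PGK promoter downstream of the payload.

The payload is a synthetic, human codon-optimized insert of about 2.85 kb, cloned between BamHI and NotI sites under the TRE3GV promoter. This Tet-responsive promoter is active only when the Tet-On 3G transactivator is present. The transactivator is not annotated on this plasmid, so it would have to be supplied separately. The open reading frame joins the E. coli soluble pyridine nucleotide transhydrogenase (sthA/udhA) to a water-forming NADH oxidase, with a 3xFLAG epitope lying between the two for detection. The annotation tool matched the oxidase to an Enterococcus faecalis homologue, whereas the construct name designates it LbNOX. In principle, the transhydrogenase passes reducing equivalents from NADPH to NAD+, and the oxidase consumes the resulting NADH by reducing oxygen to water. According to the record, the fusion is used to lower the NADPH/NADP ratio in mammalian cells. An EMCV IRES2 follows the insert, but no second cistron is annotated after it before the PGK promoter. The depositor recommends expressing this cDNA from an inducible system.
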