Addgene plasmid #211924: EcSTH-LbNOX
Purpose: This plasmid contains human codon optimized sequence of EcSTH-LbNOX which can be used to decrease NADPH/NADP ratio in mammalian cells.
Depositing lab: Binghui Li. Depositing organization: Beijing Institute of Hepatology. Publication: Identification of purine biosynthesis as an NADH-sensing pathway to mediate energy stress. Yang R, Yang C, Ma L, Zhao Y, Guo Z, Niu J, Chu Q, Ma Y, Li B. Nat Commun. 2022 Nov 17;13(1):7031. doi: 10.1038/s41467-022-34850-0. PubMed 36396642.
Backbone
  Vector backbone: pLVX-TRE3G-IRES-Vector
  Vector type: Lentiviral
  Selectable markers: Puromycin
Growth in bacteria
  Bacterial resistance: Ampicillin, 100 μg/mL
  Growth temperature: 37°C
  Growth strain: NEB Stable
  Copy number: Unknown
Gene/Insert
  Gene/Insert name: EcSTH-LbNOX
  Species: Synthetic
  Insert size (bp): 2850
  Tag / fusion protein: 3xFLAG
  Cloning method: Restriction Enzyme; 5′ cloning site BamHI (not destroyed); 3′ cloning site NotI (not destroyed)
  Sequencing primers: 5′ GATAGAGAACGTATGTCGAG
Terms and licenses: Academic/Nonprofit Terms; Industry Terms: Not Available to Industry
Depositor comments: We recommend cloning this cDNA into an inducible expression vector system for expression.
How to cite: EcSTH-LbNOX was a gift from Binghui Li (Addgene plasmid # 211924 ; http://n2t.net/addgene:211924 ; RRID:Addgene_211924)
